Addgene plasmid #108775: pBW2550_pCAG-PV1-VCre-N277-L1-GID1-NLS-BGHpA
Purpose: Expresses N-terminus to aa277of VCre recombinase fused to GID1 CID
Depositing lab: Wilson Wong. Depositing organization: Boston University Main Campus. Publication: High-performance chemical- and light-inducible recombinases in mammalian cells and mice. Weinberg BH, Cho JH, Agarwal Y, Pham NTH, Caraballo LD, Walkosz M, Ortega C, Trexler M, Tague N, Law B, Benman WKJ, Letendre J, Beal J, Wong WW. Nat Commun. 2019 Oct 24;10(1):4845. doi: 10.1038/s41467-019-12800-7. PubMed 31649244.
Backbone
  Vector backbone: pCAGGS
  Vector type: Mammalian Expression, Cre/Lox, Synthetic Biology
Growth in bacteria
  Bacterial resistance: Ampicillin, 100 μg/mL
  Growth temperature: 37°C
  Growth strain: NEB Stable
  Copy number: High Copy
Gene/Insert
  Gene/Insert name: VCre recombinase fragment N-terminus to aa277
  Species: Synthetic
  Promoter: pCAG
  Tag / fusion protein: GID1,NLS (C terminal on insert)
  Cloning method: Restriction Enzyme; 5′ cloning site MluI (not destroyed); 3′ cloning site BspEI (not destroyed)
Terms and licenses: Academic/Nonprofit Terms; Industry Terms: Not Available to Industry
Depositor comments: Please visit https://www.biorxiv.org/content/10.1101/747121v1 for bioRxiv preprint.
How to cite: pBW2550_pCAG-PV1-VCre-N277-L1-GID1-NLS-BGHpA was a gift from Wilson Wong (Addgene plasmid # 108775 ; http://n2t.net/addgene:108775 ; RRID:Addgene_108775)
