[The description below was written by a language model from this plasmid's Addgene catalogue record and pLannotate feature annotations shown in this document.]
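Description:
pBW2550_pCAG-PV1-VCre-N277-L1-GID1-NLS-BGHpA is a mammalian expression plasmid built on the pCAGGS backbone that encodes one half of a chemically inducible split recombinase. It is maintained in E. coli through a high-copy ColE1/pUC-type origin and selected with ampicillin via the β-lactamase gene. The backbone also retains remnants typical of pCAGGS-derived vectors, including lac promoter/operator fragments, an SV40 origin with an adjacent SV40 poly(A) signal, and the rabbit β-globin poly(A) region downstream of the expression cassette.

Expression is driven by the CAG promoter, annotated here as its three components: the CMV immediate-early enhancer, the chicken β-actin promoter and a chimeric β-actin/β-globin intron, which together give strong constitutive transcription in many mammalian cell types. The open reading frame encodes the N-terminal portion of VCre recombinase, from the start through amino acid 277, joined through a linker (L1 in the name) to the Arabidopsis gibberellin receptor GID1 and a C-terminal nuclear localization signal, with the transcript terminated by the bovine growth hormone poly(A) signal. The automated feature table identifies GID1A but does not annotate the VCre fragment, which presumably occupies the unannotated stretch between the intron and GID1. The "PV1" element in the name is not explained in the record.

GID1 serves as a chemically induced dimerization domain: in the presence of gibberellin it binds DELLA-family partners. This construct is therefore presumably meant to be co-expressed with a complementary plasmid, not described in this record, carrying the remaining C-terminal VCre fragment fused to the matching partner domain. Ligand addition would then reconstitute recombinase activity for drug-controlled recombination in mammalian cells and synthetic gene circuits.
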