Features (pLannotate 1.2.2; 19 found; start..end, strand, type, name):
     46..62      -  protein_bind   lac operator: The lac repressor binds to the lac operator to inhibit transcription in E. coli. This inhibition can be relieved by adding lactose or isopropyl-β-D-thiogalactopyranoside (IPTG). lac repressor encoded by lacI
     70..100     -  promoter       lac promoter: promoter for the E. coli lac operon
    115..136     -  protein_bind   CAP binding site: CAP binding activates transcription in the presence of cAMP. E. coli catabolite activator protein
    149..188     -  CDS            lacI (fragment): lac repressor; lacI; The lac repressor binds to the lac operator to inhibit transcription in E. coli. This inhibition can be relieved by adding lactose or isopropyl-β-D-thiogalactopyranoside (IPTG).
    195..217     +  promoter       SV40 promoter (fragment): SV40 enhancer and early promoter
    221..355     +  rep_origin     SV40 ori: SV40 origin of replication
    375..509     +  polyA_signal   SV40 poly(A) signal: SV40 polyadenylation signal
    511..565     -  CDS            lacI (fragment): lac repressor; lacI; The lac repressor binds to the lac operator to inhibit transcription in E. coli. This inhibition can be relieved by adding lactose or isopropyl-β-D-thiogalactopyranoside (IPTG).
    748..1336    -  rep_origin     ori: high-copy-number ColE1/pMB1/pBR322/pUC origin of replication
   1507..2367    -  CDS            AmpR: β-lactamase; bla; confers resistance to ampicillin, carbenicillin, and related antibiotics
   2368..2472    -  promoter       AmpR promoter: bla
   2503..2882    +  enhancer       CMV enhancer: human cytomegalovirus immediate early enhancer
   2884..3159    +  promoter       chicken β-actin promoter: No description available
   3160..4175    +  intron         chimeric intron: chimera between introns from chicken β-actin and rabbit β-globin
   5183..6217    +  CDS            GID1A: GID1A_ARATH - Also known as CXE10, GID1L1. Experimental evidence at protein level: Swiss-Prot protein existence level 1. Functions as soluble gibberellin (GA) receptor. GA is an essential hormone that regulates growth and development in plants. Binds with high affinity the biologically active gibberellin GA4, but has no affinity for the biologically inactive GAs. In response to GA, interacts with specific DELLA proteins, known as repressors of GA- induced growth, and targets them for degradation via proteasome. Seems to be required for GA signaling that controls root growth, seed germination,
   6248..6472    +  polyA_signal   bGH poly(A) signal: bovine growth hormone polyadenylation signal
   6476..6497    +  promoter       SV40 promoter (fragment): SV40 enhancer and early promoter
   6635..6706    +  CDS            HBB (fragment): HBB_PONPY - Experimental evidence at transcript level: Swiss-Prot protein existence level 2. Involved in oxygen transport from the lung to the various peripheral tissues. From Pongo pygmaeus (Bornean orangutan).
   6777..6832    +  polyA_signal   β-globin poly(A) signal: rabbit β-globin polyadenylation signal (Gil and Proudfoot, 1987)
>Addgene plasmid #108775 | pBW2550_pCAG-PV1-VCre-N277-L1-GID1-NLS-BGHpA | depositor full sequence | sequence record 205056 | Full Sequence
CCCAAGCTTGGCGTAATCATGGTCATAGCTGTTTCCTGTGTGAAATTGTTATCCGCTCACAATTCCACAC
AACATACGAGCCGGAAGCATAAAGTGTAAAGCCTGGGGTGCCTAATGAGTGAGCTAACTCACATTAATTG
CGTTGCGCTCACTGCCCGCTTTCCAGTCGGGAAACCTGTCGTGCCAGCGGATCCGCATCTCAATTAGTCA
GCAACCATAGTCCCGCCCCTAACTCCGCCCAGTTCCGCCCATTCTCCGCCCCATGGCTGACTAATTTTTT
TTATTTATGCAGAGGCCGAGGCCGCCTCGGCCTCTGAGCTATTCCAGAAGTAGTGAGGAGGCTTTTTTGG
AGGCCTAGGCTTTTGCAAAAAGCTAACTTGTTTATTGCAGCTTATAATGGTTACAAATAAAGCAATAGCA
TCACAAATTTCACAAATAAAGCATTTTTTTCACTGCATTCTAGTTGTGGTTTGTCCAAACTCATCAATGT
ATCTTATCATGTCTGGATCCGCTGCATTAATGAATCGGCCAACGCGCGGGGAGAGGCGGTTTGCGTATTG
GGCGCTCTTCCGCTTCCTCGCTCACTGACTCGCTGCGCTCGGTCGTTCGGCTGCGGCGAGCGGTATCAGC
TCACTCAAAGGCGGTAATACGGTTATCCACAGAATCAGGGGATAACGCAGGAAAGAACATGTGAGCAAAA
GGCCAGCAAAAGGCCAGGAACCGTAAAAAGGCCGCGTTGCTGGCGTTTTTCCATAGGCTCCGCCCCCCTG
ACGAGCATCACAAAAATCGACGCTCAAGTCAGAGGTGGCGAAACCCGACAGGACTATAAAGATACCAGGC
GTTTCCCCCTGGAAGCTCCCTCGTGCGCTCTCCTGTTCCGACCCTGCCGCTTACCGGATACCTGTCCGCC
TTTCTCCCTTCGGGAAGCGTGGCGCTTTCTCATAGCTCACGCTGTAGGTATCTCAGTTCGGTGTAGGTCG
TTCGCTCCAAGCTGGGCTGTGTGCACGAACCCCCCGTTCAGCCCGACCGCTGCGCCTTATCCGGTAACTA
TCGTCTTGAGTCCAACCCGGTAAGACACGACTTATCGCCACTGGCAGCAGCCACTGGTAACAGGATTAGC
AGAGCGAGGTATGTAGGCGGTGCTACAGAGTTCTTGAAGTGGTGGCCTAACTACGGCTACACTAGAAGAA
CAGTATTTGGTATCTGCGCTCTGCTGAAGCCAGTTACCTTCGGAAAAAGAGTTGGTAGCTCTTGATCCGG
CAAACAAACCACCGCTGGTAGCGGTGGTTTTTTTGTTTGCAAGCAGCAGATTACGCGCAGAAAAAAAGGA
TCTCAAGAAGATCCTTTGATCTTTTCTACGGGGTCTGACGCTCAGTGGAACGAAAACTCACGTTAAGGGA
TTTTGGTCATGAGATTATCAAAAAGGATCTTCACCTAGATCCTTTTAAATTAAAAATGAAGTTTTAAATC
AATCTAAAGTATATATGAGTAAACTTGGTCTGACAGTTACCAATGCTTAATCAGTGAGGCACCTATCTCA
GCGATCTGTCTATTTCGTTCATCCATAGTTGCCTGACTCCCCGTCGTGTAGATAACTACGATACGGGAGG
GCTTACCATCTGGCCCCAGTGCTGCAATGATACCGCGAGACCCACGCTCACCGGCTCCAGATTTATCAGC
AATAAACCAGCCAGCCGGAAGGGCCGAGCGCAGAAGTGGTCCTGCAACTTTATCCGCCTCCATCCAGTCT
ATTAATTGTTGCCGGGAAGCTAGAGTAAGTAGTTCGCCAGTTAATAGTTTGCGCAACGTTGTTGCCATTG
CTACAGGCATCGTGGTGTCACGCTCGTCGTTTGGTATGGCTTCATTCAGCTCCGGTTCCCAACGATCAAG
GCGAGTTACATGATCCCCCATGTTGTGCAAAAAAGCGGTTAGCTCCTTCGGTCCTCCGATCGTTGTCAGA
AGTAAGTTGGCCGCAGTGTTATCACTCATGGTTATGGCAGCACTGCATAATTCTCTTACTGTCATGCCAT
CCGTAAGATGCTTTTCTGTGACTGGTGAGTACTCAACCAAGTCATTCTGAGAATAGTGTATGCGGCGACC
GAGTTGCTCTTGCCCGGCGTCAATACGGGATAATACCGCGCCACATAGCAGAACTTTAAAAGTGCTCATC
ATTGGAAAACGTTCTTCGGGGCGAAAACTCTCAAGGATCTTACCGCTGTTGAGATCCAGTTCGATGTAAC
CCACTCGTGCACCCAACTGATCTTCAGCATCTTTTACTTTCACCAGCGTTTCTGGGTGAGCAAAAACAGG
AAGGCAAAATGCCGCAAAAAAGGGAATAAGGGCGACACGGAAATGTTGAATACTCATACTCTTCCTTTTT
CAATATTATTGAAGCATTTATCAGGGTTATTGTCTCATGAGCGGATACATATTTGAATGTATTTAGAAAA
ATAAACAAATAGGGGTTCCGCGCACATTTCCCCGAAAAGTGCCACCTGGGTCGACATTGATTATTGACTA
GTTATTAATAGTAATCAATTACGGGGTCATTAGTTCATAGCCCATATATGGAGTTCCGCGTTACATAACT
TACGGTAAATGGCCCGCCTGGCTGACCGCCCAACGACCCCCGCCCATTGACGTCAATAATGACGTATGTT
CCCATAGTAACGCCAATAGGGACTTTCCATTGACGTCAATGGGTGGAGTATTTACGGTAAACTGCCCACT
TGGCAGTACATCAAGTGTATCATATGCCAAGTACGCCCCCTATTGACGTCAATGACGGTAAATGGCCCGC
CTGGCATTATGCCCAGTACATGACCTTATGGGACTTTCCTACTTGGCAGTACATCTACGTATTAGTCATC
GCTATTACCATGGTCGAGGTGAGCCCCACGTTCTGCTTCACTCTCCCCATCTCCCCCCCCTCCCCACCCC
CAATTTTGTATTTATTTATTTTTTAATTATTTTGTGCAGCGATGGGGGCGGGGGGGGGGGGGGCGCGCGC
CAGGCGGGGCGGGGCGGGGCGAGGGGCGGGGCGGGGCGAGGCGGAAAGGTGCGGCGGCAGCCAATCAGAG
CGGCGCGCTCCGAAAGTTTCCTTTTATGGCGAGGCGGCGGCGGCGGCGGCCCTATAAAAAGCGAAGCGCG
CGGCGGGCGGGAGTCGCTGCGTTGCCTTCGCCCCGTGCCCCGCTCCGCGCCGCCTCGCGCCGCCCGCCCC
GGCTCTGACTGACCGCGTTACTCCCACAGGTGAGCGGGCGGGACGGCCCTTCTCCTCCGGGCTGTAATTA
GCGCTTGGTTTAATGACGGCTCGTTTCTTTTCTGTGGCTGCGTGAAAGCCTTAAAGGGCTCCGGGAGGGC
CCTTTGTGCGGGGGGGAGCGGCTCGGGGGGTGCGTGCGTGTGTGTGTGCGTGGGGAGCGCCGCGTGCGGC
TCCGCGCTGCCCGGCGGCTGTGAGCGCTGCGGGCGCGGCGCGGGGCTTTGTGCGCTCCGCAGTGTGCGCG
AGGGGAGCGCGGCCGGGGGCGGTGCCCCGCGGTGCGGGGGGGGCTGCGAGGGGAACAAAGGCTGCGTGCG
GGGTGTGTGCGTGGGGGGGTGAGCAGGGGGTGTGGGCGCGGCGGTCGGGCTGTAACCCCCCCCTGCACCC
CCCTCCCCGAGTTGCTGAGCACGGCCCGGCTTCGGGTGCGGGGCTCCGTACGGGGCGTGGCGCGGGGCTC
GCCGTGCCGGGCGGGGGGTGGCGGCAGGTGGGGGTGCCGGGCGGGGCGGGGCCGCCTCGGGCCGGGGAGG
GCTCGGGGGAGGGGCGCGGCGGCCCCCGGAGCGCCGGCGGCTGTCGAGGCGCGGCGAGCCGCAGCCATTG
CCTTTTATGGTAATCGTGCGAGAGGGCGCAGGGACTTCCTTTGTCCCAAATCTGTGCGGAGCCGAAATCT
GGGAGGCGCCGCCGCACCCCCTCTAGCGGGCGCGGGGCGAAGCGGTGCGGCGCCGGCAGGAAGGAAATGG
GCGGGGAGGGCCTTCGTGCGTCGCCGCGCCGCCGTCCCCTTCTCCCTCTCCAGCCTCGGGGCTGTCCGCG
GGGGGACGGCTGCCTTCGGGGGGGACGGGGCAGGGCGGGGTTCGGCTTCTGGCGTGTGACCGGCGGCTCT
AGAGCCTCTGCTAACCATGTTCATGCCTTCTTCTTTTTCCTACAGCTCCTGGGCAACGTGCTGGTTATTG
TGCTGTCTCATCATTTTGGCAAAGAATTGATTAATTCGAGCGAAGGCGCGCCCATTACTCGCATCCATTC
TCAGGCTGTCTCGTCTCGTCTCGCACGCGTGCCGCCACCATGATCGAGAACCAGCTGAGCCTGCTGGGCG
ACTTTTCTGGCGTGCGGCCCGACGATGTGAAAACCGCCATTCAGGCCGCCCAGAAAAAGGGCATCAACGT
GGCCGAGAACGAGCAGTTCAAGGCCGCCTTCGAGCATCTGCTGAACGAGTTCAAGAAGCGGGAAGAGAGA
TACAGCCCCAACACCCTGCGGCGGCTGGAAAGCGCCTGGACCTGCTTCGTGGATTGGTGCCTGGCCAACC
ACAGACACAGCCTGCCTGCCACCCCCGATACCGTGGAAGCCTTCTTCATCGAGCGGGCCGAGGAACTGCA
CCGGAACACCCTGAGCGTGTACAGATGGGCCATCAGCCGGGTGCACAGAGTGGCCGGATGCCCTGATCCC
TGCCTGGACATCTACGTGGAAGATCGGCTGAAGGCCATTGCCCGGAAGAAAGTGCGGGAAGGCGAGGCCG
TGAAGCAGGCCAGCCCTTTCAACGAGCAGCATCTGCTGAAGCTGACCAGCCTGTGGTACAGAAGCGACAA
GCTGCTGCTGCGGCGGAACCTGGCTCTGCTGGCTGTGGCCTACGAGAGCATGCTGAGAGCCAGCGAGCTG
GCCAACATCCGGGTGTCCGATATGGAACTGGCCGGCGACGGAACCGCCATCCTGACCATCCCTATCACCA
AGACCAACCACTCCGGCGAGCCCGATACCTGCATCCTGTCCCAGGATGTGGTGTCCCTGCTGATGGACTA
CACCGAGGCCGGCAAGCTGGATATGAGCAGCGACGGCTTCCTGTTCGTGGGCGTGTCCAAGCACAACACC
TGTATCAAGCCCAAGAAGGACAAGCAGACCTCCGGAGGGTCTGGCTCCGGATCAAGTGGTGGCAGCGGTA
CCATGGCCGCCAGCGACGAAGTGAACCTGATCGAGAGCAGAACCGTGGTGCCCCTGAACACCTGGGTGCT
GATCTCCAACTTCAAGGTGGCCTACAACATCCTGCGGAGGCCCGACGGCACCTTCAACAGACACCTGGCC
GAGTACCTGGACCGGAAAGTGACCGCCAACGCCAACCCTGTGGACGGCGTGTTCAGCTTCGACGTGCTGA
TCGACCGGCGGATCAACCTGCTGAGCCGGGTGTACAGACCCGCCTACGCCGATCAGGAACAGCCCCCCTC
TATCCTGGATCTGGAAAAGCCCGTGGATGGCGACATCGTGCCCGTGATCCTGTTCTTCCACGGCGGCAGC
TTTGCCCACAGCAGCGCCAATAGCGCCATCTACGACACCCTGTGCAGACGGCTCGTGGGCCTGTGCAAAT
GCGTGGTGGTGTCCGTGAACTACCGCAGAGCCCCCGAGAACCCTTACCCCTGCGCCTACGATGATGGCTG
GATCGCCCTGAACTGGGTCAACAGCAGAAGCTGGCTGAAGTCCAAGAAAGACAGCAAGGTGCACATCTTT
CTGGCCGGCGATAGCAGCGGCGGCAATATCGCCCATAACGTGGCCCTGAGAGCCGGCGAGTCTGGCATCG
ATGTGCTGGGCAATATCCTGCTGAACCCCATGTTCGGCGGCAACGAGCGGACCGAGAGCGAGAAGTCTCT
GGACGGCAAGTACTTCGTGACCGTGCGGGACCGGGACTGGTACTGGAAGGCCTTTCTGCCCGAGGGCGAG
GACAGAGAGCACCCCGCCTGCAATCCCTTCAGCCCCAGAGGCAAAAGCCTGGAAGGCGTGTCCTTCCCAA
AGTCCCTGGTGGTGGTGGCCGGCCTGGACCTGATCAGAGATTGGCAGCTGGCCTATGCCGAGGGCCTGAA
GAAAGCCGGCCAGGAAGTGAAGCTGATGCACCTGGAAAAGGCCACCGTGGGCTTCTACCTGCTGCCCAAC
AACAACCACTTCCACAACGTGATGGACGAGATCAGCGCCTTCGTGAACGCCGAGTGCCCCAAGAAAAAGC
GGAAGGTGTGAGAATTCCTGTGCCTTCTAGTTGCCAGCCATCTGTTGTTTGCCCCTCCCCCGTGCCTTCC
TTGACCCTGGAAGGTGCCACTCCCACTGTCCTTTCCTAATAAAATGAGGAAATTGCATCGCATTGTCTGA
GTAGGTGTCATTCTATTCTGGGGGGTGGGGTGGGGCAGGACAGCAAGGGGGAGGATTGGGAAGACAATAG
CAGGCATGCTGGGGATGCGGTGGGCTCTATGGCTTCTGAGGCGGAAAGAACCAGCTGGGGCTCTAGGGGG
TATCCCCACGCGCCCTGTAGCGTGTACCGCTGGGAGTTCGTAGACGGAAACAAACGCAGAATCCAAGCGC
GGCCGCCCAGGATACATAGATTACCACAACTCCGAGCCCTTCCACCGCTAGCGCACTCCTCAGGTGCAGG
CTGCCTATCAGAAGGTGGTGGCTGGTGTGGCCAATGCCCTGGCTCACAAATACCACTGAGATCTTTTTCC
CTCTGCCAAAAATTATGGGGACATCATGAAGCCCCTTGAGCATCTGACTTCTGGCTAATAAAGGAAATTT
ATTTTCATTGCAATAGTGTGTTGGAATTTTTTGTGTCTCTCACTCGGAAGGACATATGGGAGGGCAAATC
ATTTAAAACATCAGAATGAGTATTTGGTTTAGAGTTTGGCAACATATGCCCATATGCTGGCTGCCATGAA
CAAAGGTTGGCTATAAAGAGGTCATCAGTATATGAAACAGCCCCCTGCTGTCCATTCCTTATTCCATAGA
AAAGCCTTGACTTGAGGTTAGATTTTTTTTATATTTTGTTTTGTGTTATTTTTTTCTTTAACATCCCTAA
AATTTTCCTTACATGTTTTACTAGCCAGATTTTTCCTCCTCTCCTGACTACTCCCAGTCATAGCTGTCCC
TCTTCTCTTATGGAGATCCCTCGACCTGCAG
