>Addgene plasmid #108775 | pBW2550_pCAG-PV1-VCre-N277-L1-GID1-NLS-BGHpA | addgene partial sequence | sequence record 252357 | Addgene Partial NGS Result
TGCACCCCCCTCCCCGAGTTGCTGAGCACGGCCCGGCTTCGGGTGCGGGGCTCCGTACGGGGCGTGGCGC
GGGGCTCGCCGTGCCGGGCGGGGGGTGGCGGCAGGTGGGGGTGCCGGGCGGGGCGGGGCCGCCTCGGGCC
GGGGAGGGCTCGGGGGAGGGGCGCGGCGGCCCCCGGAGCGCCGGCGGCTGTCGAGGCGCGGCGAGCCGCA
GCCATTGCCTTTTATGGTAATCGTGCGAGAGGGCGCAGGGACTTCCTTTGTCCCAAATCTGTGCGGAGCC
GAAATCTGGGAGGCGCCGCCGCACCCCCTCTAGCGGGCGCGGGGCGAAGCGGTGCGGCGCCGGCAGGAAG
GAAATGGGCGGGGAGGGCCTTCGTGCGTCGCCGCGCCGCCGTCCCCTTCTCCCTCTCCAGCCTCGGGGCT
GTCCGCGGGGGGACGGCTGCCTTCGGGGGGGACGGGGCAGGGCGGGGTTCGGCTTCTGGCGTGTGACCGG
CGGCTCTAGAGCCTCTGCTAACCATGTTCATGCCTTCTTCTTTTTCCTACAGCTCCTGGGCAACGTGCTG
GTTATTGTGCTGTCTCATCATTTTGGCAAAGAATTGATTAATTCGAGCGAAGGCGCGCCCATTACTCGCA
TCCATTCTCAGGCTGTCTCGTCTCGTCTCGCACGCGTGCCGCCACCATGATCGAGAACCAGCTGAGCCTG
CTGGGCGACTTTTCTGGCGTGCGGCCCGACGATGTGAAAACCGCCATTCAGGCCGCCCAGAAAAAGGGCA
TCAACGTGGCCGAGAACGAGCAGTTCAAGGCCGCCTTCGAGCATCTGCTGAACGAGTTCAAGAAGCGGGA
AGAGAGATACAGCCCCAACACCCTGCGGCGGCTGGAAAGCGCCTGGACCTGCTTCGTGGATTGGTGCCTG
GCCAACCACAGACACAGCCTGCCTGCCACCCCCGATACCGTGGAAGCCTTCTTCATCGAGCGGGCCGAGG
AACTGCACCGGAACACCCTGAGCGTGTACAGATGGGCCATCAGCCGGGTGCACAGAGTGGCCGGATGCCC
TGATCCCTGCCTGGACATCTACGTGGAAGATCGGCTGAAGGCCATTGCCCGGAAGAAAGTGCGGGAAGGC
GAGGCCGTGAAGCAGGCCAGCCCTTTCAACGAGCAGCATCTGCTGAAGCTGACCAGCCTGTGGTACAGAA
GCGACAAGCTGCTGCTGCGGCGGAACCTGGCTCTGCTGGCTGTGGCCTACGAGAGCATGCTGAGAGCCAG
CGAGCTGGCCAACATCCGGGTGTCCGATATGGAACTGGCCGGCGACGGAACCGCCATCCTGACCATCCCT
ATCACCAAGACCAACCACTCCGGCGAGCCCGATACCTGCATCCTGTCCCAGGATGTGGTGTCCCTGCTGA
TGGACTACACCGAGGCCGGCAAGCTGGATATGAGCAGCGACGGCTTCCTGTTCGTGGGCGTGTCCAAGCA
CAACACCTGTATCAAGCCCAAGAAGGACAAGCAGACCTCCGGAGGGTCTGGCTCCGGATCAAGTGGTGGC
AGCGGTACCATGGCCGCCAGCGACGAAGTGAACCTGATCGAGAGCAGAACCGTGGTGCCCCTGAACACCT
GGGTGCTGATCTCCAACTTCAAGGTGGCCTACAACATCCTGCGGAGGCCCGACGGCACCTTCAACAGACA
CCTGGCCGAGTACCTGGACCGGAAAGTGACCGCCAACGCCAACCCTGTGGACGGCGTGTTCAGCTTCGAC
GTGCTGATCGACCGGCGGATCAACCTGCTGAGCCGGGTGTACAGACCCGCCTACGCCGATCAGGAACAGC
CCCCCTCTATCCTGGATCTGGAAAAGCCCGTGGATGGCGACATCGTGCCCGTGATCCTGTTCTTCCACGG
CGGCAGCTTTGCCCACAGCAGCGCCAATAGCGCCATCTACGACACCCTGTGCAGACGGCTCGTGGGCCTG
TGCAAATGCGTGGTGGTGTCCGTGAACTACCGCAGAGCCCCCGAGAACCCTTACCCCTGCGCCTACGATG
ATGGCTGGATCGCCCTGAACTGGGTCAACAGCAGAAGCTGGCTGAAGTCCAAGAAAGACAGCAAGGTGCA
CATCTTTCTGGCCGGCGATAGCAGCGGCGGCAATATCGCCCATAACGTGGCCCTGAGAGCCGGCGAGTCT
GGCATCGATGTGCTGGGCAATATCCTGCTGAACCCCATGTTCGGCGGCAACGAGCGGACCGAGAGCGAGA
AGTCTCTGGACGGCAAGTACTTCGTGACCGTGCGGGACCGGGACTGGTACTGGAAGGCCTTTCTGCCCGA
GGGCGAGGACAGAGAGCACCCCGCCTGCAATCCCTTCAGCCCCAGAGGCAAAAGCCTGGAAGGCGTGTCC
TTCCCAAAGTCCCTGGTGGTGGTGGCCGGCCTGGACCTGATCAGAGATTGGCAGCTGGCCTATGCCGAGG
GCCTGAAGAAAGCCGGCCAGGAAGTGAAGCTGATGCACCTGGAAAAGGCCACCGTGGGCTTCTACCTGCT
GCCCAACAACAACCACTTCCACAACGTGATGGACGAGATCAGCGCCTTCGTGAACGCCGAGTGCCCCAAG
AAAAAGCGGAAGGTGTGAGAATTCCTGTGCCTTCTAGTTGCCAGCCATCTGTTGTTTGCCCCTCCCCCGT
GCCTTCCTTGACCCTGGAAGGTGCCACTCCCACTGTCCTTTCCTAATAAAATGAGGAAATTGCATCGCAT
TGTCTGAGTAGGTGTCATTCTATTCTGGGGGGTGGGGTGGGGCAGGACAGCAAGGGGGAGGATTGGGAAG
ACAATAGCAGGCATGCTGGGGATGCGGTGGGCTCTATGGCTTCTGAGGCGGAAAGAACCAGCTGGGGCTC
TAGGGGGTATCCCCACGCGCCCTGTAGCGTGTACCGCTGGGAGTTCGTAGACGGAAACAAACGCAGAATC
CAAGCGCGGCCGCCCAGGATACATAGATTACCACAACTCCGAGCCCTTCCACCGCTAGCGCACTCCTCAG
GTGCAGGCTGCCTATCAGAAGGTGGTGGCTGGTGTGGCCAATGCCCTGGCTCACAAATACCACTGAGATC
TTTTTCCCTCTGCCAAAAATTATGGGGACATCATGAAGCCCCTTGAGCATCTGACTTCTGGCTAATAAAG
GAAATTTATTTTCATTGCAATAGTGTGTTGGAATTTTTTGTGTCTCTCACTCGGAAGGACATATGGGAGG
GCAAATCATTTAAAACATCAGAATGAGTATTTGGTTTAGAGTTTGGCAACATATGCCCATATGCTGGCTG
CCATGAACAAAGGTTGGCTATAAAGAGGTCATCAGTATATGAAACAGCCCCCTGCTGTCCATTCCTTATT
CCATAGAAAAGCCTTGACTTGAGGTTAGATTTTTTTTATATTTTGTTTTGTGTTATTTTTTTCTTTAACA
TCCCTAAAATTTTCCTTACATGTTTTACTAGCCAGATTTTTCCTCCTCTCCTGACTACTCCCAGTCATAG
CTGTCCCTCTTCTCTTATGGAGATCCCTCGACCTGCAGCCCAAGCTTGGCGTAATCATGGTCATAGCTGT
TTCCTGTGTGAAATTGTTATCCGCTCACAATTCCACACAACATACGAGCCGGAAGCATAAAGTGTAAAGC
CTGGGGTGCCTAATGAGTGAGCTAACTCACATTAATTGCGTTGCGCTCACTGCCCGCTTTCCAGTCGGGA
AACCTGTCGTGCCAGCGGATCCGCATCTCAATTAGTCAGCAACCATAGTCCCGCCCCTAACTCCGCCCAG
TTCCGCCCATTCTCCGCCCCATGGCTGACTAATTTTTTTTATTTATGCAGAGGCCGAGGCCGCCTCGGCC
TCTGAGCTATTCCAGAAGTAGTGAGGAGGCTTTTTTGGAGGCCTAGGCTTTTGCAAAAAGCTAACTTGTT
TATTGCAGCTTATAATGGTTACAAATAAAGCAATAGCATCACAAATTTCACAAATAAAGCATTTTTTTCA
CTGCATTCTAGTTGTGGTTTGTCCAAACTCATCAATGTATCTTATCATGTCTGGATCCGCTGCATTAATG
AATCGGCCAACGCGCGGGGAGAGGCGGTTTGCGTATTGGGCGCTCTTCCGCTTCCTCGCTCACTGACTCG
CTGCGCTCGGTCGTTCGGCTGCGGCGAGCGGTATCAGCTCACTCAAAGGCGGTAATACGGTTATCCACAG
AATCAGGGGATAACGCAGGAAAGAACATGTGAGCAAAAGGCCAGCAAAAGGCCAGGAACCGTAAAAAGGC
CGCGTTGCTGGCGTTTTTCCATAGGCTCCGCCCCCCTGACGAGCATCACAAAAATCGACGCTCAAGTCAG
AGGTGGCGAAACCCGACAGGACTATAAAGATACCAGGCGTTTCCCCCTGGAAGCTCCCTCGTGCGCTCTC
CTGTTCCGACCCTGCCGCTTACCGGATACCTGTCCGCCTTTCTCCCTTCGGGAAGCGTGGCGCTTTCTCA
TAGCTCACGCTGTAGGTATCTCAGTTCGGTGTAGGTCGTTCGCTCCAAGCTGGGCTGTGTGCACGAACCC
CCCGTTCAGCCCGACCGCTGCGCCTTATCCGGTAACTATCGTCTTGAGTCCAACCCGGTAAGACACGACT
TATCGCCACTGGCAGCAGCCACTGGTAACAGGATTAGCAGAGCGAGGTATGTAGGCGGTGCTACAGAGTT
CTTGAAGTGGTGGCCTAACTACGGCTACACTAGAAGAACAGTATTTGGTATCTGCGCTCTGCTGAAGCCA
GTTACCTTCGGAAAAAGAGTTGGTAGCTCTTGATCCGGCAAACAAACCACCGCTGGTAGCGGTGGTTTTT
TTGTTTGCAAGCAGCAGATTACGCGCAGAAAAAAAGGATCTCAAGAAGATCCTTTGATCTTTTCTACGGG
GTCTGACGCTCAGTGGAACGAAAACTCACGTTAAGGGATTTTGGTCATGAGATTATCAAAAAGGATCTTC
ACCTAGATCCTTTTAAATTAAAAATGAAGTTTTAAATCAATCTAAAGTATATATGAGTAAACTTGGTCTG
ACAGTTACCAATGCTTAATCAGTGAGGCACCTATCTCAGCGATCTGTCTATTTCGTTCATCCATAGTTGC
CTGACTCCCCGTCGTGTAGATAACTACGATACGGGAGGGCTTACCATCTGGCCCCAGTGCTGCAATGATA
CCGCGAGACCCACGCTCACCGGCTCCAGATTTATCAGCAATAAACCAGCCAGCCGGAAGGGCCGAGCGCA
GAAGTGGTCCTGCAACTTTATCCGCCTCCATCCAGTCTATTAATTGTTGCCGGGAAGCTAGAGTAAGTAG
TTCGCCAGTTAATAGTTTGCGCAACGTTGTTGCCATTGCTACAGGCATCGTGGTGTCACGCTCGTCGTTT
GGTATGGCTTCATTCAGCTCCGGTTCCCAACGATCAAGGCGAGTTACATGATCCCCCATGTTGTGCAAAA
AAGCGGTTAGCTCCTTCGGTCCTCCGATCGTTGTCAGAAGTAAGTTGGCCGCAGTGTTATCACTCATGGT
TATGGCAGCACTGCATAATTCTCTTACTGTCATGCCATCCGTAAGATGCTTTTCTGTGACTGGTGAGTAC
TCAACCAAGTCATTCTGAGAATAGTGTATGCGGCGACCGAGTTGCTCTTGCCCGGCGTCAATACGGGATA
ATACCGCGCCACATAGCAGAACTTTAAAAGTGCTCATCATTGGAAAACGTTCTTCGGGGCGAAAACTCTC
AAGGATCTTACCGCTGTTGAGATCCAGTTCGATGTAACCCACTCGTGCACCCAACTGATCTTCAGCATCT
TTTACTTTCACCAGCGTTTCTGGGTGAGCAAAAACAGGAAGGCAAAATGCCGCAAAAAAGGGAATAAGGG
CGACACGGAAATGTTGAATACTCATACTCTTCCTTTTTCAATATTATTGAAGCATTTATCAGGGTTATTG
TCTCATGAGCGGATACATATTTGAATGTATTTAGAAAAATAAACAAATAGGGGTTCCGCGCACATTTCCC
CGAAAAGTGCCACCTGGGTCGACATTGATTATTGACTAGTTATTAATAGTAATCAATTACGGGGTCATTA
GTTCATAGCCCATATATGGAGTTCCGCGTTACATAACTTACGGTAAATGGCCCGCCTGGCTGACCGCCCA
ACGACCCCCGCCCATTGACGTCAATAATGACGTATGTTCCCATAGTAACGCCAATAGGGACTTTCCATTG
ACGTCAATGGGTGGAGTATTTACGGTAAACTGCCCACTTGGCAGTACATCAAGTGTATCATATGCCAAGT
ACGCCCCCTATTGACGTCAATGACGGTAAATGGCCCGCCTGGCATTATGCCCAGTACATGACCTTATGGG
ACTTTCCTACTTGGCAGTACATCTACGTATTAGTCATCGCTATTACCATGGTCGAGGTGAGCCCCACGTT
CTGCTTCACTCTCCCCATCTCCCCCCCCTCCCCACCCCCAATTTTGTATTTATTTATTTTTTAATTATTT
TGTGCAGCGATGGGGGCGGGGGGGGGGGGG
